Addgene plasmid #180173: pRB112
Purpose: pAAV construct GluN1WT (shRNA resistant)
Depositing lab: Richard Bergeron. Depositing organization: University of Ottawa. Publication: Glycine-induced NMDA receptor internalization provides neuroprotection and preserves vasculature following ischemic stroke. Cappelli J, Khacho P, Wang B, Sokolovski A, Bakkar W, Raymond S, Ahlskog N, Pitney J, Wu J, Chudalayandi P, Wong AYC, Bergeron R. iScience. 2021 Dec 3;25(1):103539. doi: 10.1016/j.isci.2021.103539. eCollection 2022 Jan 21. PubMed 34977503.
Backbone
  Vector backbone: pAAV-CW3SL-EGFP
  Backbone manufacturer: Addgene#61463
  Total vector size (bp): 7291
  Modifications to backbone: GluN1 cloned in as NheI-EcoRV fragment. Vector was digested with EcoRI, blunt ended, then digested wtih NheI to dropout EGFP. Vector and insert were then ligated
  Vector type: Mammalian Expression, AAV
Growth in bacteria
  Bacterial resistance: Ampicillin, 100 μg/mL
  Growth temperature: 30°C
  Growth strain: NEB Stable
  Copy number: Unknown
Gene/Insert
  Gene/Insert name: GluN1 (alt name: GriN1/ NMDAR1)
  Species: R. norvegicus (rat)
  Insert size (bp): 3545
  Mutation: WT
  Entrez Gene: Grin1 (a.k.a. GluN1, NMDAR1, NR1)
  Tag / fusion protein: Phluorin (N terminal on insert)
  Cloning method: Restriction Enzyme; 5′ cloning site NheI (not destroyed); 3′ cloning site EcoRI (destroyed during cloning)
  Sequencing primers: 5′ GluN1 SeqF1 CATGGTGTGGGCTGGTTTCG; 3′ GluN1 SeqR1 TGCAGGTTCTTCCTCCACAC
Terms and licenses: Academic/Nonprofit Terms; Industry Terms: Not Available to Industry
How to cite: pRB112 was a gift from Richard Bergeron (Addgene plasmid # 180173 ; http://n2t.net/addgene:180173 ; RRID:Addgene_180173)
