[The description below was written by a language model from this plasmid's Addgene catalogue record and pLannotate feature annotations shown in this document.]
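Description:
pRB112 is an AAV transfer plasmid for mammalian (neuronal) expression of rat GluN1, the obligatory NMDA receptor subunit encoded by Grin1 (also called NMDAR1/NR1). It was built on the compact pAAV-CW3SL-EGFP backbone by dropping out EGFP and ligating in the GluN1 fragment, a step that kept the 5′ NheI site and destroyed the 3′ EcoRI site. The plasmid is about 7.3 kb. It is propagated in bacteria through a high-copy ColE1/pUC-type origin with ampicillin selection (AmpR under its own bla promoter), and it also carries an f1 phage origin. The catalogue lists a recombination-deficient strain for growth, which is usual for ITR-containing plasmids.

The expression cassette lies between AAV2 inverted terminal repeats, which allow the intervening DNA to be packaged into AAV particles. The left ITR is annotated only as short fragments, while the right one is detected in full. A short CaMKIIα promoter fragment, generally used to favour expression in excitatory neurons, drives an open reading frame in which superecliptic pHluorin is fused to the N-terminal end of GluN1. This pH-sensitive GFP variant is bright at neutral pH and dim in acidic compartments, so it is typically used to distinguish surface receptors from internalized ones. Downstream are truncated WPRE segments and a shortened SV40 polyadenylation signal, space-saving elements that enhance transcript expression and processing while leaving room for the roughly 3.5 kb insert.

The coding sequence is wild type at the protein level but is described as shRNA resistant. This implies use as a rescue construct alongside knockdown of endogenous GluN1, although the record does not specify the resistance changes or the shRNA. The associated work concerns glycine-induced NMDA receptor internalization in ischemic stroke.
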