Features (pLannotate 1.2.2; 18 found; start..end, strand, type, name):
     99..126     +  repeat_region  AAV2 ITR (fragment): inverted terminal repeat of adeno-associated virus serotype 2 inverted
    155..182     +  repeat_region  AAV2 ITR (fragment): inverted terminal repeat of adeno-associated virus serotype 2 inverted
    236..600     +  promoter       CaMKII promoter (fragment): promoter for the mouse calcium/calmodulin-dependent kinase II α subunit
    608..628     -  misc_feature   MCS (fragment): pBluescript multiple cloning site
    707..1418    +  CDS            superecliptic pHluorin (fragment): pH-sensitive mutant of green fluorescent protein (Ng et al., 2002) excited strongly by blue light at neutral pH but minimally fluorescent at acidic pH
   1416..4175    +  CDS            Grin1: NMDZ1_RAT - Also known as Nmdar1 From Rattus norvegicus (Rat).
   4197..4354    +  misc_feature   WPRE (fragment): woodchuck hepatitis virus posttranscriptional regulatory element
   4360..4444    +  misc_feature   WPRE (fragment): woodchuck hepatitis virus posttranscriptional regulatory element
   4443..4486    -  polyA_signal   SV40 poly(A) signal (fragment): SV40 polyadenylation signal
   4490..4557    -  polyA_signal   SV40 poly(A) signal (fragment): SV40 polyadenylation signal
   4630..4770    +  repeat_region  AAV2 ITR: inverted terminal repeat of adeno-associated virus serotype 2 inverted
   4775..4826    -  misc_feature   bom (fragment): basis of mobility region from pBR322
   4845..5300    +  rep_origin     f1 ori (sequence partly withheld): f1 bacteriophage origin of replication; arrow indicates direction of (+) strand synthesis
   5301..5350    -  misc_feature   bom (fragment): basis of mobility region from pBR322
   5452..5487    -  CDS            rop (fragment): Rop protein, which maintains plasmids at low copy number; rop
   5582..5686    +  promoter       AmpR promoter: bla
   5687..6547    +  CDS            AmpR: β-lactamase; bla; confers resistance to ampicillin, carbenicillin, and related antibiotics
   6718..26      +  rep_origin     ori (across the origin): high-copy-number ColE1/pMB1/pBR322/pUC origin of replication
>Addgene plasmid #180173 | pRB112 | addgene full sequence | sequence record 356893 | Addgene NGS Result
CGTCAGGGGGGCGGAGCCTATGGAAAAACGCCAGCAACGCGGCCTTTTTACGGTTCCTGGCCTTTTGCTG
GCCTTTTGCTCACATGTCCTGCAGGCAGCTGCGCGCTCGCTCGCTCACTGAGGCCGCCCGGGCGTCGGGC
GACCTTTGGTCGCCCGGCCTCAGTGAGCGAGCGAGCGCGCAGAGAGGGAGTGGCCAACTCCATCACTAGG
GGTTCCTGCGGCCGCAGATGCTGCACACTTGTGGACTAAGTTTGTTCGCATCCCCTTCTCCAACCCCCTC
AGTACATCACCCTGGGGGAACAGGGTCCACTTGCTCCTGGGCCCACACAGTCCTGCAGTATTGTGTATAT
AAGGCCAGGGCAAAGAGGAGCAGGTTTTAAAGTGAAAGGCAGGCAGGTGTTGGGGAGGCAGTTACCGGGG
CAACGGGAACAGGGCGTTTCGGAGGTGGTTGCCATGGGGACCTGGATGCTGACGAAGGCTCGCGAGGCTG
TGAGCAGCCACAGTGCCCTGCTCAGAAGCCCCAAGCTCGTCAGTCAAGCCGGTTCTCCGTTTGCACTCAG
GAGCACGGGCAGGCGAGTGGCCCCTAGTTCTGGGGGCAGCGTGAAAAGACGGTATCGATAAGCTTGATTC
GAGCTAGCATGAGCACCATGCACCTGCTGACATTCGCCCTGCTTTTTTCCTGCTCCTTCGCCCGCGCCGC
CACTAGGAGTAAAGGAGAAGAACTTTTCACTGGAGTTGTCCCAATTCTTGTTGAATTAGATGGTGATGTT
AATGGGCACAAATTTTCTGTCAGTGGAGAGGGTGAAGGTGATGCAACATACGGAAAACTTACCCTTAAAT
TTATTTGCACTACTGGAAAACTACCTGTTCCTTGGCCAACACTTGTCACTACTTTAACTTATGGTGTTCA
ATGCTTTTCAAGATACCCAGATCATATGAAACGGCATGACTTTTTCAAGAGTGCCATGCCCGAAGGTTAT
GTACAGGAAAGAACTATATTTTTCAAAGATGACGGGAACTACAAGACACGTGCTGAAGTCAAGTTTGAAG
GTGATACCCTTGTTAATAGAATCGAGTTAAAAGGTATTGATTTTAAAGAAGATGGAAACATTCTTGGACA
CAAATTGGAATACAACTATAACGATCACCAGGTGTACATCATGGCAGACAAACAAAAGAATGGAATCAAA
GCTAACTTCAAAATTAGACACAACATTGAAGATGGAGGCGTTCAACTAGCAGACCATTATCAACAAAATA
CTCCAATTGGCGATGGGCCCGTCCTTTTACCAGACAACCATTACCTGTTTACAACTTCTACTCTTTCGAA
AGATCCCAACGAAAAGAGAGACCACATGGTCCTTCTTGAGTTTGTAACAGCTGCTGGGATTACACATGGC
ATGGATGAACTATACAAAGCTAGTTGCGACCCCAAGATCGTCAACATCGGCGCGGTGCTGAGCACGCGCA
AGCATGAACAGATGTTCCGCGAGGCAGTAAACCAGGCCAATAAGCGACACGGCTCTTGGAAGATACAGCT
CAACGCCACTTCTGTCACCCACAAGCCCAACGCCATACAGATGGCCCTGTCAGTGTGTGAGGACCTCATC
TCTAGCCAGGTCTACGCTATCCTAGTTAGCCACCCGCCTACTCCCAACGACCACTTCACTCCCACCCCTG
TCTCCTACACAGCTGGCTTCTACAGAATCCCTGTCCTGGGACTGACTACCCGAATGTCCATCTACTCTGA
CAAGAGTATCCACCTGAGTTTCCTTCGCACGGTGCCGCCCTACTCCCACCAGTCCAGCGTCTGGTTTGAG
ATGATGCGAGTCTACAACTGGAACCACATCATCCTGCTGGTCAGCGACGACCACGAGGGACGGGCAGCGC
AGAAGCGCTTGGAGACGTTGCTGGAGGAACGGGAGTCCAAGGCAGAGAAGGTGCTGCAGTTTGACCCAGG
AACCAAGAATGTGACGGCTCTGCTGATGGAGGCCCGGGAACTGGAGGCCCGGGTCATCATCCTTTCTGCA
AGCGAGGACGACGCTGCCACAGTGTACCGCGCAGCCGCAATGCTGAACATGACGGGCTCTGGGTACGTGT
GGCTGGTCGGGGAACGCGAGATCTCTGGGAACGCCCTGCGCTACGCTCCTGATGGCATCATCGGACTTCA
GCTCATCAATGGCAAGAATGAGTCAGCCCACATCAGTGACGCCGTGGGCGTGGTGGCACAGGCAGTTCAC
GAACTCCTAGAGAAGGAGAATATCACTGACCCACCGCGGGGTTGCGTGGGCAACACCAACATCTGGAAGA
CAGGACCATTGTTCAAGAGGGTGCTGATGTCTTCTAAGTATGCGGACGGAGTGACTGGCCGTGTGGAATT
CAATGAGGATGGGGACCGCAAATTCGCTAATTACAGCATCATGAACCTGCAGAACCGCAAGCTGGTGCAA
GTGGGCATCTACAATGGTACCCATGTCATCCCAAATGACAGGAAGATCATCTGGCCAGGAGGAGAGACAG
AGAAACCTCGAGGATACCAGATGTCCACCAGACTAAAGATAGTGACAATCCACCAAGAGCCCTTCGTGTA
CGTCAAGCCCACAATGAGTGATGGGACATGCAAAGAGGAGTTCACAGTCAATGGTGACCCAGTGAAGAAG
GTGATCTGTACGGGGCCTAATGACACGTCCCCAGGCAGCCCACGCCACACAGTGCCCCAGTGCTGCTATG
GCTTCTGCATAGACCTGCTCATCAAGCTGGCGCGGACCATGAATTTTACCTATGAGGTGCACCTGGTGGC
AGATGGCAAGTTTGGCACACAGGAGCGGGTAAACAACAGCAACAAAAAGGAGTGGAACGGAATGATGGGC
GAGCTACTCAGTGGCCAAGCGGACATGATTGTGGCACCACTGACCATCAACAATGAGCGTGCGCAGTACA
TAGAGTTCTCCAAGCCCTTCAAGTACCAGGGCCTGACCATTTTGGTCAAGAAGGAGATTCCCAGGAGCAC
ACTGGACTCATTTATGCAGCCTTTTCAGAGCACACTGTGGTTGCTAGTAGGACTGTCAGTTCATGTGGTG
GCTGTGATGCTGTACCTGCTGGACCGCTTCAGTCCCTTTGGCCGATTCAAGGTGAACAGTGAGGAGGAGG
AGGAAGATGCACTGACCCTGTCCTCTGCCATGTGGTTTTCCTGGGGCGTCCTGCTCAACTCCGGCATTGG
GGAAGGTGCCCCCCGGAGTTTCTCTGCACGTATCCTAGGCATGGTGTGGGCTGGTTTCGCCATGATCATA
GTGGCTTCCTACACTGCCAACTTGGCAGCTTTCCTGGTGCTGGATCGGCCTGAGGAGCGCATCACGGGCA
TCAATGACCCCAGGCTCAGAAACCCCTCAGACAAGTTCATCTACGCAACTGTAAAGCAGAGCTCCGTGGA
CATCTACTTCCGGAGGCAGGTGGAGTTGAGTACCATGTACCGGCACATGGAAAAACACAATTACGAGAGC
GCAGCTGAGGCCATCCAGGCTGTGCGGGACAACAAGCTGCACGCCTTTATCTGGGACTCGGCCGTGCTGG
AGTTTGAGGCTTCACAGAAGTGCGATCTGGTGACCACGGGTGAGCTGTTCTTCCGCTCAGGCTTTGGCAT
CGGCATGCGCAAGGACAGCCCCTGGAAGCAGAACGTTTCCCTGTCCATACTCAAGTCCCATGAGAATGGC
TTCATGGAAGATCTGGATAAGACATGGGTTCGGTATCAGGAATGCGACTCCCGCAGCAATGCTCCTGCAA
CCCTCACTTTTGAGAACATGGCAGGGGTCTTCATGCTGGTGGCTGGAGGCATCGTAGCTGGGATTTTCCT
CATTTTCATTGAGATCGCCTACAAGCGACACAAGGATGCCCGTAGGAAGCAGATGCAGCTGGCTTTTGCA
GCCGTGAACGTGTGGAGGAAGAACCTGCAGGATAGAAAGAGTGGTAGAGCAGAGCCCGACCCTAAAAAGA
AAGCCACATTTAGGGCTATCACCTCCACCCTGGCCTCCAGCTTCAAGAGACGTAGGTCCTCCAAAGACAC
GAGCACCGGGGGTGGACGCGGCGCTTTGCAAAACCAAAAAGACACAGTGCTGCCGCGACGCGCTATTGAG
AGGGAGGAGGGCCAGCTGCAGCTGTGTTCCCGTCATAGGGAGAGCTGAGATAATTCCGCTCGAGATAATC
AACCTCTGGATTACAAAATTTGTGAAAGATTGACTGGTATTCTTAACTATGTTGCTCCTTTTACGCTATG
TGGATACGCTGCTTTAATGCCTTTGTATCATGCTATTGCTTCCCGTATGGCTTTCATTTTCTCCTCCTTG
TATAAATCCTGGTTAGTTCTTGCCACGGCGGAACTCATCGCCGCCTGCCTTGCCCGCTGCTGGACAGGGG
CTCGGCTGTTGGGCACTGACAATTCCGTGGTGTTTATTTGTGAAATTTGTGATGCTATTGCTTTATTTGT
AACCATCTAGCTTTATTTGTGAAATTTGTGATGCTATTGCTTTATTTGTAACCATTATAAGCTGCAATAA
ACAAGTTAACAACAACAATTGCATTCATTTTATGTTTCAGGTTCAGGGGGAGATGTGGGAGGTTTTTTAA
AGCGGCCGCAGGAACCCCTAGTGATGGAGTTGGCCACTCCCTCTCTGCGCGCTCGCTCGCTCACTGAGGC
CGGGCGACCAAAGGTCGCCCGACGCCCGGGCTTTGCCCGGGCGGCCTCAGTGAGCGAGCGAGCGCGCAGC
TGCCTGCAGGGGCGCCTGATGCGGTATTTTCTCCTTACGCATCTGTGCGGTATTTCACACCGCATA
[95 nt withheld, positions 4827-4921]
T
[46 nt withheld, positions 4923-4968]
C
[141 nt withheld, positions 4970-5110]
CCTTTGACGTTGGAGTCCACGTTCTTT
[37 nt withheld, positions 5138-5174]
ACTCTATCTCGGGCTATTCTTTTGATTTATAAGGGATTTTGCCGATTTCGGTCTATTGGTTAAAAAATGA
GCTGATTTAACAAAAATTTAACGCGAATTTTAACAAAATATTAACGTTTACAATTTTATGGTGCACTCTC
AGTACAATCTGCTCTGATGCCGCATAGTTAAGCCAGCCCCGACACCCGCCAACACCCGCTGACGCGCCCT
GACGGGCTTGTCTGCTCCCGGCATCCGCTTACAGACAAGCTGTGACCGTCTCCGGGAGCTGCATGTGTCA
GAGGTTTTCACCGTCATCACCGAAACGCGCGAGACGAAAGGGCCTCGTGATACGCCTATTTTTATAGGTT
AATGTCATGATAATAATGGTTTCTTAGACGTCAGGTGGCACTTTTCGGGGAAATGTGCGCGGAACCCCTA
TTTGTTTATTTTTCTAAATACATTCAAATATGTATCCGCTCATGAGACAATAACCCTGATAAATGCTTCA
ATAATATTGAAAAAGGAAGAGTATGAGTATTCAACATTTCCGTGTCGCCCTTATTCCCTTTTTTGCGGCA
TTTTGCCTTCCTGTTTTTGCTCACCCAGAAACGCTGGTGAAAGTAAAAGATGCTGAAGATCAGTTGGGTG
CACGAGTGGGTTACATCGAACTGGATCTCAACAGCGGTAAGATCCTTGAGAGTTTTCGCCCCGAAGAACG
TTTTCCAATGATGAGCACTTTTAAAGTTCTGCTATGTGGCGCGGTATTATCCCGTATTGACGCCGGGCAA
GAGCAACTCGGTCGCCGCATACACTATTCTCAGAATGACTTGGTTGAGTACTCACCAGTCACAGAAAAGC
ATCTTACGGATGGCATGACAGTAAGAGAATTATGCAGTGCTGCCATAACCATGAGTGATAACACTGCGGC
CAACTTACTTCTGACAACGATCGGAGGACCGAAGGAGCTAACCGCTTTTTTGCACAACATGGGGGATCAT
GTAACTCGCCTTGATCGTTGGGAACCGGAGCTGAATGAAGCCATACCAAACGACGAGCGTGACACCACGA
TGCCTGTAGCAATGGCAACAACGTTGCGCAAACTATTAACTGGCGAACTACTTACTCTAGCTTCCCGGCA
ACAATTAATAGACTGGATGGAGGCGGATAAAGTTGCAGGACCACTTCTGCGCTCGGCCCTTCCGGCTGGC
TGGTTTATTGCTGATAAATCTGGAGCCGGTGAGCGTGGGTCTCGCGGTATCATTGCAGCACTGGGGCCAG
ATGGTAAGCCCTCCCGTATCGTAGTTATCTACACGACGGGGAGTCAGGCAACTATGGATGAACGAAATAG
ACAGATCGCTGAGATAGGTGCCTCACTGATTAAGCATTGGTAACTGTCAGACCAAGTTTACTCATATATA
CTTTAGATTGATTTAAAACTTCATTTTTAATTTAAAAGGATCTAGGTGAAGATCCTTTTTGATAATCTCA
TGACCAAAATCCCTTAACGTGAGTTTTCGTTCCACTGAGCGTCAGACCCCGTAGAAAAGATCAAAGGATC
TTCTTGAGATCCTTTTTTTCTGCGCGTAATCTGCTGCTTGCAAACAAAAAAACCACCGCTACCAGCGGTG
GTTTGTTTGCCGGATCAAGAGCTACCAACTCTTTTTCCGAAGGTAACTGGCTTCAGCAGAGCGCAGATAC
CAAATACTGTTCTTCTAGTGTAGCCGTAGTTAGGCCACCACTTCAAGAACTCTGTAGCACCGCCTACATA
CCTCGCTCTGCTAATCCTGTTACCAGTGGCTGCTGCCAGTGGCGATAAGTCGTGTCTTACCGGGTTGGAC
TCAAGACGATAGTTACCGGATAAGGCGCAGCGGTCGGGCTGAACGGGGGGTTCGTGCACACAGCCCAGCT
TGGAGCGAACGACCTACACCGAACTGAGATACCTACAGCGTGAGCTATGAGAAAGCGCCACGCTTCCCGA
AGGGAGAAAGGCGGACAGGTATCCGGTAAGCGGCAGGGTCGGAACAGGAGAGCGCACGAGGGAGCTTCCA
GGGGGAAACGCCTGGTATCTTTATAGTCCTGTCGGGTTTCGCCACCTCTGACTTGAGCGTCGATTTTTGT
GATGCT
